>Addgene plasmid #148285 | pT7-EGFP-C1-HsEDC4_1-538_AA | depositor full sequence | sequence record 290733 | Full Sequence
TAGTTATTAATAGTAATCAATTACGGGGTCATTAGTTCATAGCCCATATATGGAGTTCCGCGTTACATAA
CTTACGGTAAATGGCCCGCCTGGCTGACCGCCCAACGACCCCCGCCCATTGACGTCAATAATGACGTATG
TTCCCATAGTAACGCCAATAGGGACTTTCCATTGACGTCAATGGGTGGAGTATTTACGGTAAACTGCCCA
CTTGGCAGTACATCAAGTGTATCATATGCCAAGTACGCCCCCTATTGACGTCAATGACGGTAAATGGCCC
GCCTGGCATTATGCCCAGTACATGACCTTATGGGACTTTCCTACTTGGCAGTACATCTACGTATTAGTCA
TCGCTATTACCATGGTGATGCGGTTTTGGCAGTACATCAATGGGCGTGGATAGCGGTTTGACTCACGGGG
ATTTCCAAGTCTCCACCCCATTGACGTCAATGGGAGTTTGTTTTGGCACCAAAATCAACGGGACTTTCCA
AAATGTCGTAACAACTCCGCCCCATTGACGCAAATGGGCGGTAGGCGTGTACGGTGGGAGGTCTATATAA
GCAGAGCTCTCTGGCTAACTAGAGAACCCACTGCTTACTGGCTTATCGAAATTAATACGACTCACTATAG
GGAGACCCAAGCTCTAGCGCTACCGGTCGCCACCATGGTGAGCAAGGGCGAGGAGCTGTTCACCGGGGTG
GTGCCCATCCTGGTCGAGCTGGACGGCGACGTAAACGGCCACAAGTTCAGCGTGTCCGGCGAGGGCGAGG
GCGATGCCACCTACGGCAAGCTGACCCTGAAGTTCATCTGCACCACCGGCAAGCTGCCCGTGCCCTGGCC
CACCCTCGTGACCACCCTGACCTACGGCGTGCAGTGCTTCAGCCGCTACCCCGACCACATGAAGCAGCAC
GACTTCTTCAAGTCCGCCATGCCCGAAGGCTACGTCCAGGAGCGCACCATCTTCTTCAAGGACGACGGCA
ACTACAAGACCCGCGCCGAGGTGAAGTTCGAGGGCGACACCCTGGTGAACCGCATCGAGCTGAAGGGCAT
CGACTTCAAGGAGGACGGCAACATCCTGGGGCACAAGCTGGAGTACAACTACAACAGCCACAACGTCTAT
ATCATGGCCGACAAGCAGAAGAACGGCATCAAGGTGAACTTCAAGATCCGCCACAACATCGAGGACGGCA
GCGTGCAGCTCGCCGACCACTACCAGCAGAACACCCCCATCGGCGACGGCCCCGTGCTGCTGCCCGACAA
CCACTACCTGAGCACCCAGTCCGCCCTGAGCAAAGACCCCAACGAGAAGCGCGATCACATGGTCCTGCTG
GAGTTCGTGACCGCCGCCGGGATCACTCTCGGCATGGACGAGCTGTACAAGTCCGGCCGGACTCAGATCT
CGAGCTCAAGCTTCGAATTCATGGCCTCCTGCGCGAGCATCGACATCGAGGACGCCACGCAGCACCTGCG
GGACATCCTCAAGCTGGACCGGCCCGCGGGCGGCCCCAGTGCAGAGAGCCCACGGCCATCCAGTGCCTAC
AATGGGGACCTCAATGGACTTCTGGTCCCAGACCCGCTCTGCTCAGGTGATAGTACCTCAGCAAACAAGA
CTGGTCTTCGGACCATGCCACCCATTAACCTGCAAGAGAAGCAGGTCATCTGTCTCTCAGGAGATGATAG
CTCCACCTGCATTGGGATTTTGGCCAAGGAGGTGGAGATTGTGGCTAGCAGTGACTCTAGCATTTCAAGC
AAGGCCCGGGGAAGCAACAAGGTGAAAATTCAGCCTGTCGCCAAGTATGACTGGGAACAGAAGTACTACT
ATGGCAACCTGATTGCTGTGTCTAACTCCTTCTTGGCCTATGCCATTCGGGCTGCCAACAATGGCTCTGC
CATGGTGCGGGTGATCAGCGTCAGCACTTCGGAGCGGACCTTGCTCAAGGGCTTCACAGGCAGTGTGGCT
GATCTGGCTTTCGCGCACCTCAACTCTCCACAGCTGGCCTGCCTGGATGAGGCAGGCAACCTGTTCGTGT
GGCGCTTGGCTCTGGTTAATGGCAAAATTCAAGAAGAGATCTTGGTCCATATTCGGCAGCCAGAGGGCAC
GCCACTGAACCACTTTCGCAGGATCATCTGGTGCCCCTTCATCCCTGAGGAGAGCGAAGACTGCTGTGAG
GAGAGCAGCCCAACAGTGGCCCTGCTGCATGAAGACCGGGCTGAGGTGTGGGACCTGGACATGCTCCGCT
CCAGCCACAGTACCTGGCCTGTGGATGTTAGCCAGATCAAGCAGGGCTTCATTGTGGTAAAAGGTCATAG
CACGTGCCTCAGTGAAGGAGCCCTCTCTCCTGATGGGACTGTGCTGGCTACTGCGAGCCACGATGGCTAT
GTCAAGTTCTGGCAGATCTACATTGAGGGGCAAGATGAGCCAAGGTGTCTGCACGAGTGGAAACCTCATG
ATGGGCGGCCCCTCTCCTGCCTCCTGTTCTGTGACAACCATAAGAAACAAGACCCTGATGTCCCTTTCTG
GAGGTTCCTTATTACTGGTGCTGACCAGAACCGAGAGTTAAAGATGTGGTGTACAGTATCCTGGACCTGC
CTGCAGACTATTCGCTTCTCCCCAGATATCTTCAGCTCAGTGAGTGTGCCCCCTAGCCTCAAGGTTTGCT
TGGACCTCTCAGCAGAATACCTGATTCTCAGCGATGTGCAACGGAAGGTCCTCTATGTGATGGAGCTGCT
GCAAAACCAGGAGGAGGGCCACGCCTGCTTCAGCTCCATCTCGGAGTTCCTGCTCACCCACCCTGTGCTG
AGCTTTGGTATCCAGGTTGTGAGTCGCTGCCGGCTACGGCACACTGAGGTGCTGCCTGCCGAAGAGGAAA
ATGACAGCCTGGGTGCTGATGGTACCCATGGAGCCGGTGCCATGGAGTCTGCGGCCGGTGTGCTCATCAA
GCTCTTTTGTGTGCATACTAAGGCACTGCAAGATGTGCAGATCCGCTTCCAGCCACAGCTGAACCCTGAT
GTGGTGGCCCCACTGCCCACCCACTAGCTGCTAAGCCTGCCTTGCCCAGGGGTGGGATGGCACTGAAGGC
CAGCAGACAGGCCTAGGCTGGGGCAGGGTCACGGCTGGCCTTTACCTGCTCAGGCCCCCATCTCTGGGGT
GTTTGGGGGTCAGGGAGCAGGGAGCACTGGCCGTGGTCTACAGCGTGTGGTAGTCAGAAGGTTTAGCTGG
GCCCAGGGCAGGTATTGCGCCTGCTTGGGTTCTGCCATGCCTGGAGCATGACCCTGAGATCGTGACACCA
CTTGAGTGGAATTTTCCATGTTCCTTTTTACCTCTAATTTGGATCTTTTTGTTTTTGAAAAACATTGAGA
AATTCAATTAAATGCTTTTGGAATAAAAAAGGAATTCTGCAGTCGACGGTACCGCGGGCCCGGGATCCAC
CGGATCTAGATAACTGATCATAATCAGCCATACCACATTTGTAGAGGTTTTACTTGCTTTAAAAAACCTC
CCACACCTCCCCCTGAACCTGAAACATAAAATGAATGCAATTGTTGTTGTTAACTTGTTTATTGCAGCTT
ATAATGGTTACAAATAAAGCAATAGCATCACAAATTTCACAAATAAAGCATTTTTTTCACTGCATTCTAG
TTGTGGTTTGTCCAAACTCATCAATGTATCTTAACGCGTAAATTGTAAGCGTTAATATTTTGTTAAAATT
CGCGTTAAATTTTTGTTAAATCAGCTCATTTTTTAACCAATAGGCCGAAATCGGCAAAATCCCTTATAAA
TCAAAAGAATAGACCGAGATAGGGT
[37 nt withheld, positions 3806-3842]
AAAGAACGTGGACTCCAACGTCAAAGG
[49 nt withheld, positions 3870-3918]
T
[91 nt withheld, positions 3920-4010]
G
[124 nt withheld, positions 4012-4135]
CAGGTGGCACTTTTCGGGGAAATGTGCGCGGAACCCCTATTTGTTTATTTTTCTAAATACATTCAAATAT
GTATCCGCTCATGAGACAATAACCCTGATAAATGCTTCAATAATATTGAAAAAGGAAGAGTCCTGAGGCG
GAAAGAACCAGCTGTGGAATGTGTGTCAGTTAGGGTGTGGAAAGTCCCCAGGCTCCCCAGCAGGCAGAAG
TATGCAAAGCATGCATCTCAATTAGTCAGCAACCAGGTGTGGAAAGTCCCCAGGCTCCCCAGCAGGCAGA
AGTATGCAAAGCATGCATCTCAATTAGTCAGCAACCATAGTCCCGCCCCTAACTCCGCCCATCCCGCCCC
TAACTCCGCCCAGTTCCGCCCATTCTCCGCCCCATGGCTGACTAATTTTTTTTATTTATGCAGAGGCCGA
GGCCGCCTCGGCCTCTGAGCTATTCCAGAAGTAGTGAGGAGGCTTTTTTGGAGGCCTAGGCTTTTGCAAA
GATCGATCAAGAGACAGGATGAGGATCGTTTCGCATGATTGAACAAGATGGATTGCACGCAGGTTCTCCG
GCCGCTTGGGTGGAGAGGCTATTCGGCTATGACTGGGCACAACAGACAATCGGCTGCTCTGATGCCGCCG
TGTTCCGGCTGTCAGCGCAGGGGCGCCCGGTTCTTTTTGTCAAGACCGACCTGTCCGGTGCCCTGAATGA
ACTGCAAGACGAGGCAGCGCGGCTATCGTGGCTGGCCACGACGGGCGTTCCTTGCGCAGCTGTGCTCGAC
GTTGTCACTGAAGCGGGAAGGGACTGGCTGCTATTGGGCGAAGTGCCGGGGCAGGATCTCCTGTCATCTC
ACCTTGCTCCTGCCGAGAAAGTATCCATCATGGCTGATGCAATGCGGCGGCTGCATACGCTTGATCCGGC
TACCTGCCCATTCGACCACCAAGCGAAACATCGCATCGAGCGAGCACGTACTCGGATGGAAGCCGGTCTT
GTCGATCAGGATGATCTGGACGAAGAGCATCAGGGGCTCGCGCCAGCCGAACTGTTCGCCAGGCTCAAGG
CGAGCATGCCCGACGGCGAGGATCTCGTCGTGACCCATGGCGATGCCTGCTTGCCGAATATCATGGTGGA
AAATGGCCGCTTTTCTGGATTCATCGACTGTGGCCGGCTGGGTGTGGCGGACCGCTATCAGGACATAGCG
TTGGCTACCCGTGATATTGCTGAAGAGCTTGGCGGCGAATGGGCTGACCGCTTCCTCGTGCTTTACGGTA
TCGCCGCTCCCGATTCGCAGCGCATCGCCTTCTATCGCCTTCTTGACGAGTTCTTCTGAGCGGGACTCTG
GGGTTCGAAATGACCGACCAAGCGACGCCCAACCTGCCATCACGAGATTTCGATTCCACCGCCGCCTTCT
ATGAAAGGTTGGGCTTCGGAATCGTTTTCCGGGACGCCGGCTGGATGATCCTCCAGCGCGGGGATCTCAT
GCTGGAGTTCTTCGCCCACCCTAGGGGGAGGCTAACTGAAACACGGAAGGAGACAATACCGGAAGGAACC
CGCGCTATGACGGCAATAAAAAGACAGAATAAAACGCACGGTGTTGGGTCGTTTGTTCATAAACGCGGGG
TTCGGTCCCAGGGCTGGCACTCTGTCGATACCCCACCGAGACCCCATTGGGGCCAATACGCCCGCGTTTC
TTCCTTTTCCCCACCCCACCCCCCAAGTTCGGGTGAAGGCCCAGGGCTCGCAGCCAACGTCGGGGCGGCA
GGCCCTGCCATAGCCTCAGGTTACTCATATATACTTTAGATTGATTTAAAACTTCATTTTTAATTTAAAA
GGATCTAGGTGAAGATCCTTTTTGATAATCTCATGACCAAAATCCCTTAACGTGAGTTTTCGTTCCACTG
AGCGTCAGACCCCGTAGAAAAGATCAAAGGATCTTCTTGAGATCCTTTTTTTCTGCGCGTAATCTGCTGC
TTGCAAACAAAAAAACCACCGCTACCAGCGGTGGTTTGTTTGCCGGATCAAGAGCTACCAACTCTTTTTC
CGAAGGTAACTGGCTTCAGCAGAGCGCAGATACCAAATACTGTCCTTCTAGTGTAGCCGTAGTTAGGCCA
CCACTTCAAGAACTCTGTAGCACCGCCTACATACCTCGCTCTGCTAATCCTGTTACCAGTGGCTGCTGCC
AGTGGCGATAAGTCGTGTCTTACCGGGTTGGACTCAAGACGATAGTTACCGGATAAGGCGCAGCGGTCGG
GCTGAACGGGGGGTTCGTGCACACAGCCCAGCTTGGAGCGAACGACCTACACCGAACTGAGATACCTACA
GCGTGAGCTATGAGAAAGCGCCACGCTTCCCGAAGGGAGAAAGGCGGACAGGTATCCGGTAAGCGGCAGG
GTCGGAACAGGAGAGCGCACGAGGGAGCTTCCAGGGGGAAACGCCTGGTATCTTTATAGTCCTGTCGGGT
TTCGCCACCTCTGACTTGAGCGTCGATTTTTGTGATGCTCGTCAGGGGGGCGGAGCCTATGGAAAAACGC
CAGCAACGCGGCCTTTTTACGGTTCCTGGCCTTTTGCTGGCCTTTTGCTCACATGTTCTTTCCTGCGTTA
TCCCCTGATTCTGTGGATAACCGTATTACCGCCATGCAT
Features (pLannotate 1.2.2; 18 found; start..end, strand, type, name):
     61..364     +  enhancer       CMV enhancer: human cytomegalovirus immediate early enhancer
    365..568     +  promoter       CMV promoter: human cytomegalovirus (CMV) immediate early promoter
    564..597     +  LTR            5' LTR (truncated) (fragment): truncated 5' long terminal repeat (LTR) from HIV-1
    613..631     +  promoter       T7 promoter: promoter for bacteriophage T7 RNA polymerase
    665..1381    +  CDS            EGFP: EGFP is a basic (constitutively fluorescent) green fluorescent protein published in 1996, derived from Aequorea victoria. It is reported to be a rapidly-maturing weak dimer with moderate acid sensitivity.
   1387..1420    +  misc_feature   MCS (fragment): multiple cloning site
   1421..3034    +  CDS            EDC4 (fragment): EDC4_HUMAN - Also known as HEDLS. Experimental evidence at protein level: Swiss-Prot protein existence level 1. In the process of mRNA degradation, seems to play a role in mRNA decapping. Component of a complex containing DCP2 and DCP1A which functions in decapping of ARE-containing mRNAs. Promotes complex formation between DCP1A and DCP2. Enhances the catalytic activity of DCP2 (in vitro). From Homo sapiens (Human).
   3392..3428    +  misc_feature   MCS (fragment): multiple cloning site
   3445..3529    +  CDS            large T antigen (fragment): large T antigen from SV40 (simian virus 40)
   3552..3673    +  polyA_signal   SV40 poly(A) signal: SV40 polyadenylation signal
   3707..4135    -  rep_origin     f1 ori (sequence partly withheld): f1 bacteriophage origin of replication; arrow indicates direction of (+) strand synthesis
   4162..4266    +  promoter       AmpR promoter: bla
   4268..4625    +  promoter       SV40 promoter: SV40 enhancer and early promoter
   4660..5454    +  CDS            NeoR/KanR: aminoglycoside phosphotransferase from Tn5; aph(3')-II (or nptII); confers resistance to neomycin, kanamycin, and G418 (Geneticin®)
   5475..5627    +  CDS            ble (fragment): BLE_KLEPN - Experimental evidence at protein level: Swiss-Prot protein existence level 1. Binding protein with a strong affinity to the bleomycin family of antibiotics. Binds to CL990; an antimitotic-antibiotic compound. From Klebsiella pneumoniae.
   5686..5733    +  polyA_signal   HSV TK poly(A) signal: herpes simplex virus thymidine kinase polyadenylation signal (Cole and Stacy, 1985)
   5824..5840    -  polyA_signal   bGH poly(A) signal (fragment): bovine growth hormone polyadenylation signal
   6062..6650    +  rep_origin     ori: high-copy-number ColE1/pMB1/pBR322/pUC origin of replication
