[The description below was written by a language model from this plasmid's Addgene catalogue record and pLannotate feature annotations shown in this document.]
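Description:
pT7-EGFP-C1-HsEDC4_1-538_AA is a 6,764 nt mammalian expression plasmid that produces the N-terminal portion (residues 1–538) of human EDC4, also known as Ge-1 or HEDLS, fused to the C-terminus of EGFP. The catalogue lists the backbone as unknown. However, the name and the annotated layout match an EGFP-C1-type vector into which a T7 promoter has been added. It is maintained in E. coli at high copy through a ColE1/pUC-type origin and is selected with kanamycin. An f1 origin is also present, which would allow single-stranded DNA production.

Expression in mammalian cells is driven by the human CMV immediate-early enhancer and promoter. A bacteriophage T7 promoter sits just upstream of the EGFP coding sequence, so the same fusion could in principle also be transcribed by T7 RNA polymerase. EGFP is joined through a short stretch of residual multiple cloning site to the EDC4 fragment, and the transcript ends at an SV40 polyadenylation signal. About 350 nt between the end of the annotated EDC4 fragment and the downstream cloning-site remnant carries no annotation. The meaning of the "AA" suffix in the name is not explained in the record. A second cassette places the Tn5 NeoR/KanR gene under both a bacterial bla promoter and the SV40 early promoter, with an HSV TK polyadenylation signal. This arrangement gives kanamycin resistance in bacteria and can support G418 selection in mammalian cells. The short HIV-1 LTR, SV40 large T antigen, ble and bGH poly(A) hits are small fragments and are probably annotation artefacts of backbone sequence.

EDC4 is a decapping enhancer that promotes DCP1–DCP2 complex formation. The construct comes from a study of how mRNA decapping is coupled to 5' exonucleolytic degradation. A GFP-tagged truncation like this is suited to localisation and protein-interaction mapping in human cells, though the record itself states only mammalian expression as the purpose. The depositor sequence may be theoretical rather than fully verified.
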