Addgene plasmid #148285: pT7-EGFP-C1-HsEDC4_1-538_AA
Purpose: Mammalian Expression of HsEDC4_1-538
Depositing lab: Elisa Izaurralde. Depositing organization: Max Planck Institute for Developmental Biology. Publication: A direct interaction between DCP1 and XRN1 couples mRNA decapping to 5' exonucleolytic degradation. Braun JE, Truffault V, Boland A, Huntzinger E, Chang CT, Haas G, Weichenrieder O, Coles M, Izaurralde E. Nat Struct Mol Biol. 2012 Dec;19(12):1324-31. doi: 10.1038/nsmb.2413. Epub 2012 Nov 11. PubMed 23142987.
Backbone
  Vector backbone: Unknown
  Vector type: Mammalian Expression
Growth in bacteria
  Bacterial resistance: Kanamycin, 50 μg/mL
  Growth temperature: 37°C
  Growth strain: DH5alpha
  Copy number: High Copy
Gene/Insert
  Gene/Insert name: HsEDC4_1-538
  Species: H. sapiens (human)
  Entrez Gene: EDC4 (a.k.a. GE1, Ge-1, HEDL5, HEDLS, RCD-8, RCD8)
  Cloning method: Unknown
Terms and licenses: Academic/Nonprofit Terms; Industry Terms: Not Available to Industry
Depositor comments: ORF extracted from NCBI: NM_014329.4 Plasmids from this collection were made available to the research community and donated after the lab closed. Please note that the sequence provided by the depositing laboratory may be theoretical/predicted or based on Sanger sequencing results. There may be discrepancies between sequencing results obtained by Addgene and the depositor sequence. If an Addgene verified sequence is not available, please contact before placing your order to request that our lab fully sequence the plasmid.
How to cite: pT7-EGFP-C1-HsEDC4_1-538_AA was a gift from Elisa Izaurralde (Addgene plasmid # 148285 ; http://n2t.net/addgene:148285 ; RRID:Addgene_148285)
